>Addgene plasmid #108239 | pET15b+R2(L171C) | addgene full sequence | sequence record 208597 | Addgene NGS Result
TAATACGACTCACTATAGGGGAATTGTGAGCGGATAACAATTCCCCTCTAGAAATAATTTTGTTTAACTT
TAAGAAGGAGATATACCATGGGCAGCAGCCATCATCATCATCATCACAGCAGCGGCCTGGTGCCGCGCGG
CAGCCATATGAACGCAAACGACAACGTGGTCATCGTCGGTACCGGACTGGCTGGCGTTGAGGTCGCCTTC
GGCCTGCGCGCCAGCGGCTGGGAAGGCAATATCCGGTTGGTGGGGGATGCGACGGTAATTCCCCATCACC
TACCACCGCTATCCAAAGCTTACTTGGCCGGCAAAGCCACAGCGGAAAGCCTGTACCTGAGAACCCCAGA
TGCCTATGCAGCGCAGAACATCCAACTACTCGGAGGCACACAGGTAACGGCTATCAACCGCGACCGACAG
CAAGTAATCCTATCGGATGGCCGGGCACTGGATTACGACCGGCTGGTATTGGCTACCGGAGGGCGTCCAA
GACCCCTACCGGTGGCCAGTGGCGCAGTTGGAAAGGCGAACAACTTTCGATACCTGCGCACACTGGAGGA
CGCCGAGTGCATTCGCCGGCAGCTGATTGCGGATAACCGTCTGGTGGTGATTGGTGGCGGCTACATTGGC
CTTGAAGTGGCTGCCACCGCCATCAAGGCGAACATGCACGTCACCCTGCTTGATACGGCAGCCCGGGTTC
TGGAGCGGGTTACCGCCCCGCCGGTATCGGCCTTTTACGAGCACCTACACCGCGAAGCCGGCGTTGACAT
ACGAACCGGCACGCAGGTGTGCGGGTTCGAGATGTCGACCGACCAACAGAAGGTTACCGCCGTCCTCTGC
GAGGACGGCACAAGGCTGCCAGCGGATCTGGTAATCGCCGGGATTGGCCTGATACCAAACTGCGAGTTGG
CCAGTGCGGCCGGCCTGCAGGTTGATAACGGCATCGTGATCAACGAACACATGCAGACCTCTGATCCCTT
GATCATGGCCGTCGGCGACTGTGCCCGATTTCACAGTCAGCTCTATGACCGCTGGGTGCGTATCGAATCG
GTGCCCAATGCCTTGGAGCAGGCACGAAAGATCGCCGCCATCCTCTGTGGCAAGGTGCCACGCGATGAGG
CGGCGCCCTGGTTCTGGTCCGATCAGTATGAGATCGGATTGAAGATGGTCGGACTGTCCGAAGGGTACGA
CCGGATCATTGTCCGCGGCTCTTTGGCGCAACCCGACTTCAGCGTTTTCTACCTGCAGGGAGACCGGGTA
TTGGCGGTCGATACAGTGAACCGTCCAGTGGAGTTCAACCAGTCAAAACAAATAATCACGGATCGTTTGC
CGGTTGAACCAAACCTACTCGGTGACGAAAGCGTGCCGTTAAAGGAAATCATCGCCGCCGCCAAAGCTGA
ACTGAGTAGTGCCGGTGGAGGCGGCTCTGGTGGCGGAGGTAGCCATATGATGAAAGCCAAAGTGATCGAT
GCAGTTTCTTTCAGTTACATCCTGCGTACCGTGGGCGATTTCCTGAGCGAAGCCAACTTTATTGTGACGA
AAGAAGGCATTCGTGTTAGTGGTATCGATCCGAGCCGCGTGGTTTTTCTGGATATCTTCCTGCCGAGCTC
TTACTTTGAAGGCTTCGAAGTTAGCCAGGAAAAAGAAATCATCGGTTTCAAACTGGAAGATGTGAACGAT
ATTCTGAAACGTGTTCTGAAAGATGATACCCTGATCCTGAGTAGCAATGAATCTAAACTGACCCTGACGT
TTGATGGTGAATTTACCCGCAGTTTTGAACTGCCGCTGATTCAGGTGGAATCTACGCAGCCGCCGAGTGT
TAATCTGGAATTTCCGTTCAAAGCGCAGCTGCTGACCATTACGTTTGCCGATATTATCGATGAACTGAGT
GATCTGGGCGAAGTGCTGAACATCCATAGCAAAGAAAACAAACTGTACTTCGAAGTGATCGGTGATTGCA
GCACCGCGAAAGTTGAACTGTCTACCGATAACGGCACGCTGCTGGAAGCGTCTGGTGCCGATGTGTCTAG
TAGCTATGGCATGGAATACGTTGCAAATACCACGAAAATGCGTCGCGCGAGCGATTCTATGGAACTGTAC
TTCGGTAGCCAGATTCCGCTGAAACTGCGTTTTAAACTGCCGCAGGAAGGCTACGGTGATTTCTACATCG
CACCGCGCGCGGACTAAGGATCCGGCTGCTAACAAAGCCCGAAAGGAAGCTGAGTTGGCTGCTGCCACCG
CTGAGCAATAACTAGCATAACCCCTTGGGGCCTCTAAACGGGTCTTGAGGGGTTTTTTGCTGAAAGGAGG
AACTATATCCGGATATCCCGCAAGAGGCCCGGCAGTACCGGCATAACCAAGCCTATGCCTACAGCATCCA
GGGTGACGGTGCCGAGGATGACGATGAGCGCATTGTTAGATTTCATACACGGTGCCTGACTGCGTTAGCA
ATTTAACTGTGATAAACTACCGCATTAAAGCTTATCGATGATAAGCTGTCAAACATGAGAATTCTTGAAG
ACGAAAGGGCCTCGTGATACGCCTATTTTTATAGGTTAATGTCATGATAATAATGGTTTCTTAGACGTCA
GGTGGCACTTTTCGGGGAAATGTGCGCGGAACCCCTATTTGTTTATTTTTCTAAATACATTCAAATATGT
ATCCGCTCATGAGACAATAACCCTGATAAATGCTTCAATAATATTGAAAAAGGAAGAGTATGAGTATTCA
ACATTTCCGTGTCGCCCTTATTCCCTTTTTTGCGGCATTTTGCCTTCCTGTTTTTGCTCACCCAGAAACG
CTGGTGAAAGTAAAAGATGCTGAAGATCAGTTGGGTGCACGAGTGGGTTACATCGAACTGGATCTCAACA
GCGGTAAGATCCTTGAGAGTTTTCGCCCCGAAGAACGTTTTCCAATGATGAGCACTTTTAAAGTTCTGCT
ATGTGGCGCGGTATTATCCCGTGTTGACGCCGGGCAAGAGCAACTCGGTCGCCGCATACACTATTCTCAG
AATGACTTGGTTGAGTACTCACCAGTCACAGAAAAGCATCTTACGGATGGCATGACAGTAAGAGAATTAT
GCAGTGCTGCCATAACCATGAGTGATAACACTGCGGCCAACTTACTTCTGACAACGATCGGAGGACCGAA
GGAGCTAACCGCTTTTTTGCACAACATGGGGGATCATGTAACTCGCCTTGATCGTTGGGAACCGGAGCTG
AATGAAGCCATACCAAACGACGAGCGTGACACCACGATGCCTGCAGCAATGGCAACAACGTTGCGCAAAC
TATTAACTGGCGAACTACTTACTCTAGCTTCCCGGCAACAATTAATAGACTGGATGGAGGCGGATAAAGT
TGCAGGACCACTTCTGCGCTCGGCCCTTCCGGCTGGCTGGTTTATTGCTGATAAATCTGGAGCCGGTGAG
CGTGGGTCTCGCGGTATCATTGCAGCACTGGGGCCAGATGGTAAGCCCTCCCGTATCGTAGTTATCTACA
CGACGGGGAGTCAGGCAACTATGGATGAACGAAATAGACAGATCGCTGAGATAGGTGCCTCACTGATTAA
GCATTGGTAACTGTCAGACCAAGTTTACTCATATATACTTTAGATTGATTTAAAACTTCATTTTTAATTT
AAAAGGATCTAGGTGAAGATCCTTTTTGATAATCTCATGACCAAAATCCCTTAACGTGAGTTTTCGTTCC
ACTGAGCGTCAGACCCCGTAGAAAAGATCAAAGGATCTTCTTGAGATCCTTTTTTTCTGCGCGTAATCTG
CTGCTTGCAAACAAAAAAACCACCGCTACCAGCGGTGGTTTGTTTGCCGGATCAAGAGCTACCAACTCTT
TTTCCGAAGGTAACTGGCTTCAGCAGAGCGCAGATACCAAATACTGTCCTTCTAGTGTAGCCGTAGTTAG
GCCACCACTTCAAGAACTCTGTAGCACCGCCTACATACCTCGCTCTGCTAATCCTGTTACCAGTGGCTGC
TGCCAGTGGCGATAAGTCGTGTCTTACCGGGTTGGACTCAAGACGATAGTTACCGGATAAGGCGCAGCGG
TCGGGCTGAACGGGGGGTTCGTGCACACAGCCCAGCTTGGAGCGAACGACCTACACCGAACTGAGATACC
TACAGCGTGAGCTATGAGAAAGCGCCACGCTTCCCGAAGGGAGAAAGGCGGACAGGTATCCGGTAAGCGG
CAGGGTCGGAACAGGAGAGCGCACGAGGGAGCTTCCAGGGGGAAACGCCTGGTATCTTTATAGTCCTGTC
GGGTTTCGCCACCTCTGACTTGAGCGTCGATTTTTGTGATGCTCGTCAGGGGGGCGGAGCCTATGGAAAA
ACGCCAGCAACGCGGCCTTTTTACGGTTCCTGGCCTTTTGCTGGCCTTTTGCTCACATGTTCTTTCCTGC
GTTATCCCCTGATTCTGTGGATAACCGTATTACCGCCTTTGAGTGAGCTGATACCGCTCGCCGCAGCCGA
ACGACCGAGCGCAGCGAGTCAGTGAGCGAGGAAGCGGAAGAGCGCCTGATGCGGTATTTTCTCCTTACGC
ATCTGTGCGGTATTTCACACCGCAATGGTGCACTCTCAGTACAATCTGCTCTGATGCCGCATAGTTAAGC
CAGTATACACTCCGCTATCGCTACGTGACTGGGTCATGGCTGCGCCCCGACACCCGCCAACACCCGCTGA
CGCGCCCTGACGGGCTTGTCTGCTCCCGGCATCCGCTTACAGACAAGCTGTGACCGTCTCCGGGAGCTGC
ATGTGTCAGAGGTTTTCACCGTCATCACCGAAACGCGCGAGGCAGCTGCGGTAAAGCTCATCAGCGTGGT
CGTGAAGCGATTCACAGATGTCTGCCTGTTCATCCGCGTCCAGCTCGTTGAGTTTCTCCAGAAGCGTTAA
TGTCTGGCTTCTGATAAAGCGGGCCATGTTAAGGGCGGTTTTTTCCTGTTTGGTCACTGATGCCTCCGTG
TAAGGGGGATTTCTGTTCATGGGGGTAATGATACCGATGAAACGAGAGAGGATGCTCACGATACGGGTTA
CTGATGATGAACATGCCCGGTTACTGGAACGTTGTGAGGGTAAACAACTGGCGGTATGGATGCGGCGGGA
CCAGAGAAAAATCACTCAGGGTCAATGCCAGCGCTTCGTTAATACAGATGTAGGTGTTCCACAGGGTAGC
CAGCAGCATCCTGCGATGCAGATCCGGAACATAATGGTGCAGGGCGCTGACTTCCGCGTTTCCAGACTTT
ACGAAACACGGAAACCGAAGACCATTCATGTTGTTGCTCAGGTCGCAGACGTTTTGCAGCAGCAGTCGCT
TCACGTTCGCTCGCGTATCGGTGATTCATTCTGCTAACCAGTAAGGCAACCCCGCCAGCCTAGCCGGGTC
CTCAACGACAGGAGCACGATCATGCGCACCCGTGGCCAGGACCCAACGCTGCCCGAGATGCGCCGCGTGC
GGCTGCTGGAGATGGCGGACGCGATGGATATGTTCTGCCAAGGGTTGGTTTGCGCATTCACAGTTCTCCG
CAAGAATTGATTGGCTCCAATTCTTGGAGTGGTGAATCCGTTAGCGAGGTGCCGCCGGCTTCCATTCAGG
TCGAGGTGGCCCGGCTCCATGCACCGCGACGCAACGCGGGGAGGCAGACAAGGTATAGGGCGGCGCCTAC
AATCCATGCCAACCCGTTCCATGTGCTCGCCGAGGCGGCATAAATCGCCGTGACGATCAGCGGTCCAATG
ATCGAAGTTAGGCTGGTAAGAGCCGCGAGCGATCCTTGAAGCTGTCCCTGATGGTCGTCATCTACCTGCC
TGGACAGCATGGCCTGCAACGCGGGCATCCCGATGCCGCCGGAAGCGAGAAGAATCATAATGGGGAAGGC
CATCCAGCCTCGCGTCGCGAACGCCAGCAAGACGTAGCCCAGCGCGTCGGCCGCCATGCCGGCGATAATG
GCCTGCTTCTCGCCGAAACGTTTGGTGGCGGGACCAGTGACGAAGGCTTGAGCGAGGGCGTGCAAGATTC
CGAATACCGCAAGCGACAGGCCGATCATCGTCGCGCTCCAGCGAAAGCGGTCCTCGCCGAAAATGACCCA
GAGCGCTGCCGGCACCTGTCCTACGAGTTGCATGATAAAGAAGACAGTCATAAGTGCGGCGACGATAGTC
ATGCCCCGCGCCCACCGGAAGGAGCTGACTGGGTTGAAGGCTCTCAAGGGCATCGGTCGAGATCCCGGTG
CCTAATGAGTGAGCTAACTTACATTAATTGCGTTGCGCTCACTGCCCGCTTTCCAGTCGGGAAACCTGTC
GTGCCAGCTGCATTAATGAATCGGCCAACGCGCGGGGAGAGGCGGTTTGCGTATTGGGCGCCAGGGTGGT
TTTTCTTTTCACCAGTGAGACGGGCAACAGCTGATTGCCCTTCACCGCCTGGCCCTGAGAGAGTTGCAGC
AAGCGGTCCACGCTGGTTTGCCCCAGCAGGCGAAAATCCTGTTTGATGGTGGTTAACGGCGGGATATAAC
ATGAGCTGTCTTCGGTATCGTCGTATCCCACTACCGAGATATCCGCACCAACGCGCAGCCCGGACTCGGT
AATGGCGCGCATTGCGCCCAGCGCCATCTGATCGTTGGCAACCAGCATCGCAGTGGGAACGATGCCCTCA
TTCAGCATTTGCATGGTTTGTTGAAAACCGGACATGGCACTCCAGTCGCCTTCCCGTTCCGCTATCGGCT
GAATTTGATTGCGAGTGAGATATTTATGCCAGCCAGCCAGACGCAGACGCGCCGAGACAGAACTTAATGG
GCCCGCTAACAGCGCGATTTGCTGGTGACCCAATGCGACCAGATGCTCCACGCCCAGTCGCGTACCGTCT
TCATGGGAGAAAATAATACTGTTGATGGGTGTCTGGTCAGAGACATCAAGAAATAACGCCGGAACATTAG
TGCAGGCAGCTTCCACAGCAATGGCATCCTGGTCATCCAGCGGATAGTTAATGATCAGCCCACTGACGCG
TTGCGCGAGAAGATTGTGCACCGCCGCTTTACAGGCTTCGACGCCGCTTCGTTCTACCATCGACACCACC
ACGCTGGCACCCAGTTGATCGGCGCGAGATTTAATCGCCGCGACAATTTGCGACGGCGCGTGCAGGGCCA
GACTGGAGGTGGCAACGCCAATCAGCAACGACTGTTTGCCCGCCAGTTGTTGTGCCACGCGGTTGGGAAT
GTAATTCAGCTCCGCCATCGCCGCTTCCACTTTTTCCCGCGTTTTCGCAGAAACGTGGCTGGCCTGGTTC
ACCACGCGGGAAACGGTCTGATAAGAGACACCGGCATACTCTGCGACATCGTATAACGTTACTGGTTTCA
CATTCACCACCCTGAATTGACTCTCTTCCGGGCGCTATCATGCCATACCGCGAAAGGTTTTGCGCCATTC
GATGGTGTCCGGGATCTCGACGCTCTCCCTTATGCGACTCCTGCATTAGGAAGCAGCCCAGTAGTAGGTT
GAGGCCGTTGAGCACCGCCGCCGCAAGGAATGGTGCATGCAAGGAGATGGCGCCCAACAGTCCCCCGGCC
ACGGGGCCTGCCACCATACCCACGCCGAAACAAGCGCTCATGAGCCCGAAGTGGCGAGCCCGATCTTCCC
CATCGGTGATGTCGGCGATATAGGCGCCAGCAACCGCACCTGTGGCGCCGGTGATGCCGGCCACGATGCG
TCCGGCGTAGAGGATCGAGATCTCGATCCCGCGAAAT
Features (pLannotate 1.2.2; 23 found; start..end, strand, type, name):
      1..19      +  promoter       T7 promoter: promoter for bacteriophage T7 RNA polymerase
     20..44      +  protein_bind   lac operator: The lac repressor binds to the lac operator to inhibit transcription in E. coli. This inhibition can be relieved by adding lactose or isopropyl-β-D-thiogalactopyranoside (IPTG). lac repressor encoded by lacI
     59..81      +  RBS            RBS: efficient ribosome binding site from bacteriophage T7 gene 10 (Olins and Rangwala, 1989)
    100..116     +  CDS            capTEV™ (fragment): composite tag for in vivo biotinylation, TEV protease cleavage, and 6xHis tagging
    127..144     +  CDS            thrombin site: thrombin recognition and cleavage site
    148..1407    +  CDS            camA: CAMA_PSEPU - Experimental evidence at protein level: Swiss-Prot protein existence level 1. The oxidation of camphor by cytochrome P450-CAM CamC requires the participation of the flavoprotein, putidaredoxin reductase CamA, and the iron-sulfur protein, putidaredoxin CamB, to mediate the transfer of electrons from NADH to P450 for oxygen activation. From Pseudomonas putida (Arthrobacter siderocapsulatus).
   1412..1436    +  CDS            FAPα2 (fragment): fluorogen-activating protein composed of a dimer of the L5-MG single-chain antibody fragment (Szent-Gyorgyi et al., 2008) binds malachite green derivatives to produce red fluorescence
   1450..2184    +  CDS            pcn2: PCNA2_SACS2 - Also known as pcnA-2. Experimental evidence at protein level: Swiss-Prot protein existence level 1. One of the sliding clamp subunits that acts as a moving platform for DNA processing. Responsible for tethering the catalytic subunit of DNA polymerase to DNA during high-speed replication. Heterotrimer stimulates the Holliday junction resolvase Hjc. DNA polymerase I, DNA ligase and the flap endonuclease may be constitutively associated with the PCNA heterotrimer forming a scanning complex able to couple DNA synthesis and Okazaki fragment maturation. From Saccharolobus solfataricus
   2195..2244    +  CDS            SET1 (fragment): solubility-enhancement tag derived from T7 phage gene 10B
   2252..2299    +  terminator     T7 terminator: transcription terminator for bacteriophage T7 RNA polymerase
   2322..2426    -  CDS            TcR (fragment): tetracycline efflux protein; tet; confers resistance to tetracycline
   2474..2502    -  promoter       tet promoter: E. coli promoter for tetracycline efflux protein gene
   2615..2719    +  promoter       AmpR promoter: bla
   2720..3580    +  CDS            AmpR: β-lactamase; bla; confers resistance to ampicillin, carbenicillin, and related antibiotics
   3751..4339    +  rep_origin     ori: high-copy-number ColE1/pMB1/pBR322/pUC origin of replication
   4525..4664    -  misc_feature   bom: basis of mobility region from pBR322
   4766..4957    -  CDS            rop: Rop protein, which maintains plasmids at low copy number; rop
   4974..5354    +  CDS            YPB1_ECOLX: Protein predicted: Swiss-Prot protein existence level 4. From Escherichia coli.
   5596..6220    -  CDS            TcR (fragment): tetracycline efflux protein; tet; confers resistance to tetracycline
   6235..6256    -  protein_bind   CAP binding site: CAP binding activates transcription in the presence of cAMP. E. coli catabolite activator protein
   6269..7351    -  CDS            lacI: lac repressor; lacI; The lac repressor binds to the lac operator to inhibit transcription in E. coli. This inhibition can be relieved by adding lactose or isopropyl-β-D-thiogalactopyranoside (IPTG).
   7352..7429    -  promoter       lacI promoter: lacI
   7437..7716    -  CDS            TcR (fragment): tetracycline efflux protein; tet; confers resistance to tetracycline
