[The description below was written by a language model from this plasmid's Addgene catalogue record and pLannotate feature annotations shown in this document.]
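Description:
pET15b+R2(L171C) is a bacterial expression plasmid built on the pET-15b backbone for producing a putidaredoxin reductase–PCNA2 fusion protein in E. coli. It is about 7.7 kb, is selected with ampicillin through the β-lactamase gene, and replicates from a pBR322-type origin. The backbone also carries the bom region and the rop gene, consistent with its listing as low copy. Several tetracycline-resistance fragments appear in the annotation, but these are non-functional remnants of the pBR322 ancestry.

The roughly 2.1 kb insert was cloned between NcoI and BamHI, and both sites are retained. It sits downstream of a T7 promoter with an adjacent lac operator and the T7 gene 10 ribosome binding site, and it is followed by the T7 terminator. The plasmid carries lacI, so expression depends on a host supplying T7 RNA polymerase and is induced with IPTG. The reading frame begins with an N-terminal His6 tag and a thrombin cleavage site. Next comes camA, the Pseudomonas putida flavoprotein that passes electrons from NADH to putidaredoxin in the P450cam system. A short intervening segment, which the annotation tool matched to an unrelated protein fragment and which is probably a linker, joins it to PCNA2 from Sulfolobus (Saccharolobus) solfataricus carrying the L171C substitution. The record does not explain the purpose of this cysteine substitution.

PCNA2 is one subunit of the heterotrimeric archaeal sliding clamp. The associated publication concerns artificial self-sufficient cytochrome P450 assemblies with multiple auxiliary proteins, which suggests the PCNA domain acts as an assembly scaffold bringing the reductase close to its redox partners.
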