Addgene plasmid #108239: pET15b+R2(L171C)
Purpose: Expresses PdR-PCNA2(L171C) fusion protein in E. coli
Depositing lab: Teruyuki Nagamune. Depositing organization: The University of Tokyo. Publication: Artificial Self-Sufficient Cytochrome P450 Containing Multiple Auxiliary Proteins Demonstrates Improved Monooxygenase Activity. Haga T, Hirakawa H, Nagamune T. Biotechnol J. 2018 Dec;13(12):e1800088. doi: 10.1002/biot.201800088. Epub 2018 Aug 14. PubMed 30039932.
Backbone
  Vector backbone: pET-15b
  Backbone manufacturer: Merck Millipore
  Backbone size w/o insert (bp): 5638
  Total vector size (bp): 7740
  Vector type: Bacterial Expression
Growth in bacteria
  Bacterial resistance: Ampicillin, 100 μg/mL
  Growth temperature: 37°C
  Growth strain: DH5alpha
  Growth instructions: Supplement with 1% glucose is recommended to suppress leaky expression.
  Copy number: Low Copy
Gene/Insert
  Gene/Insert name: PdR-PCNA2(L171C) fusion protein
  Species: Synthetic; Sulfolobus solfataricus P2, Pseudomonas putida
  Insert size (bp): 2102
  Mutation: PCNA2,L171C
  Promoter: T7 promoter
  Tag / fusion protein: His6 tag (N terminal on backbone)
  Cloning method: Restriction Enzyme; 5′ cloning site NcoI (not destroyed); 3′ cloning site BamHI (not destroyed)
  Sequencing primers: 5′ T7; 3′ T7 Terminal
Resource information
  A portion of this plasmid was derived from a plasmid made by: Masahiro Goto, Kyushu University
Terms and licenses: Academic/Nonprofit Terms; Industry Terms: Not Available to Industry
How to cite: pET15b+R2(L171C) was a gift from Teruyuki Nagamune (Addgene plasmid # 108239 ; http://n2t.net/addgene:108239 ; RRID:Addgene_108239)
